Addgene plasmid #246564: pX459-Fzd5 gRNA
Purpose: CRISPR vector co-expressing Cas9 and a mouse Fzd5 gRNA
Depositing lab: Mario Vallon. Depositing organization: Julius-Maximilians-Universitaet Wuerzburg. Publication: WNT7A/B assemble a GPR124-RECK-LRP5/6 co-receptor complex to activate beta-catenin signaling in brain endothelial cells. Heiden R, Hannig L, Kuo CJ, Ergun S, Braunger BM, Vallon M. J Biol Chem. 2025 Sep 4:110682. doi: 10.1016/j.jbc.2025.110682. PubMed 40914247.
Backbone
  Vector backbone: pX459
  Vector type: CRISPR
  Selectable markers: Puromycin
Growth in bacteria
  Bacterial resistance: Ampicillin, 100 μg/mL
  Growth temperature: 37°C
  Growth strain: DH5alpha
  Copy number: High Copy
Gene/Insert
  Gene/Insert name: Fzd5 gRNA
  gRNA/shRNA sequence: ACATGGGCACCGTGATTTCC
  Species: M. musculus (mouse)
  Insert size (bp): 20
  Entrez Gene: Fzd5 (a.k.a. 5330434N09Rik, AI427138, Fz-5, Fz5, mFz5)
  Promoter: U6
  Cloning method: Restriction Enzyme; 5′ cloning site Unspecified (unknown if destroyed)
Resource information
  A portion of this plasmid was derived from a plasmid made by: Synthetic oligo
Terms and licenses: Academic/Nonprofit Terms; Industry Terms: Not Available to Industry
Depositor comments: CBh-SpCas9-T2A-Puro cassette on backbone
How to cite: pX459-Fzd5 gRNA was a gift from Mario Vallon (Addgene plasmid # 246564 ; http://n2t.net/addgene:246564 ; RRID:Addgene_246564)
