[The description below was written by a language model from this plasmid's Addgene catalogue record and pLannotate feature annotations shown in this document.]
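Description:
pX459-Fzd5 gRNA is an all-in-one mammalian CRISPR/Cas9 expression plasmid built on the pX459 backbone. It delivers Streptococcus pyogenes Cas9 together with a single guide RNA directed against mouse Fzd5, the gene encoding the Frizzled-5 Wnt receptor. The sequenced plasmid is about 9.2 kb. It is maintained in E. coli through a high-copy ColE1/pUC-type origin and selected with ampicillin via the β-lactamase gene. An f1 phage origin and a single AAV2 inverted terminal repeat are also annotated on the backbone. These are carried over from the parental vector, and one ITR alone does not make a packageable AAV genome.

The guide cassette consists of the human U6 RNA polymerase III promoter, a 20-nt Fzd5 spacer made from synthetic oligos, and the S. pyogenes gRNA scaffold. The spacer was inserted by restriction cloning, although the record does not specify the site used. Downstream, a CBh promoter drives Cas9. In the feature table this promoter appears as a CMV enhancer, chicken β-actin promoter fragments and a hybrid CBA/MVM intron. The annotation tool splits the Cas9 coding sequence into N- and C-terminal portions, but the two are contiguous and so represent the full-length nuclease, which is followed by a nucleoplasmin nuclear localization signal. According to the depositor, Cas9 is linked through a T2A self-cleaving peptide to puromycin N-acetyltransferase, so both proteins come from one transcript, which ends at a bGH polyadenylation signal.

After transfection, puromycin can be used to enrich for cells expressing Cas9 and the guide. The plasmid is therefore suited to disrupting Fzd5 in mouse cells. The associated publication concerns WNT7A/B co-receptor complexes and β-catenin signaling in brain endothelial cells.
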