Features (pLannotate 1.2.2; 23 found; start..end, strand, type, name):
      1..241     +  promoter       U6 promoter: RNA polymerase III promoter for human U6 snRNA
    271..346     +  misc_RNA       gRNA scaffold: guide RNA scaffold for the Streptococcus pyogenes CRISPR/Cas9 system
    353..396     +  misc_RNA       gRNA scaffold (fragment): guide RNA scaffold for the Streptococcus pyogenes CRISPR/Cas9 system
    443..728     +  enhancer       CMV enhancer: human cytomegalovirus immediate early enhancer; contains an 18-bp deletion relative to the standard CMV enhancer
    730..873     +  promoter       chicken β-actin promoter (fragment): contains a 21-bp deletion relative to the standard chicken β-actin promoter
    873..894     +  promoter       chicken β-actin promoter (fragment): No description available
    897..919     +  promoter       chicken β-actin promoter (fragment): No description available
    923..944     +  promoter       chicken β-actin promoter (fragment): contains a 21-bp deletion relative to the standard chicken β-actin promoter
    956..977     +  promoter       chicken β-actin promoter (fragment): contains a 21-bp deletion relative to the standard chicken β-actin promoter
   1012..1236    +  intron         hybrid intron: hybrid between chicken β-actin (CBA) and minute virus of mice (MMV) introns (Gray et al., 2011)
   1374..2975    +  CDS            Cas9(N): N-terminal portion of Streptococcus pyogenes Cas9 (Zetsche et al., 2015)
   2976..5474    +  CDS            Cas9(C): C-terminal portion of Streptococcus pyogenes Cas9 (Zetsche et al., 2015)
   5475..5522    +  CDS            nucleoplasmin NLS: bipartite nuclear localization signal from nucleoplasmin
   5592..6191    +  CDS            PuroR (fragment): puromycin N-acetyltransferase; pac from Streptomyces; confers resistance to puromycin
   6225..6336    +  polyA_signal   bGH poly(A) signal: bovine growth hormone polyadenylation signal
   6441..6581    +  repeat_region  AAV2 ITR: inverted terminal repeat of adeno-associated virus serotype 2 inverted
   6586..6637    -  misc_feature   bom (fragment): basis of mobility region from pBR322
   6656..7111    +  rep_origin     f1 ori (sequence partly withheld): f1 bacteriophage origin of replication; arrow indicates direction of (+) strand synthesis
   7112..7161    -  misc_feature   bom (fragment): basis of mobility region from pBR322
   7263..7298    -  CDS            rop (fragment): Rop protein, which maintains plasmids at low copy number; rop
   7393..7497    +  promoter       AmpR promoter: bla
   7498..8358    +  CDS            AmpR: β-lactamase; bla; confers resistance to ampicillin, carbenicillin, and related antibiotics
   8529..9117    +  rep_origin     ori: high-copy-number ColE1/pMB1/pBR322/pUC origin of replication
>Addgene plasmid #246564 | pX459-Fzd5 gRNA | addgene full sequence | sequence record 494456 | Addgene NGS Result
GAGGGCCTATTTCCCATGATTCCTTCATATTTGCATATACGATACAAGGCTGTTAGAGAGATAATTGGAA
TTAATTTGACTGTAAACACAAAGATATTAGTACAAAATACGTGACGTAGAAAGTAATAATTTCTTGGGTA
GTTTGCAGTTTTAAAATTATGTTTTAAAATGGACTATCATATGCTTACCGTAACTTGAAAGTATTTCGAT
TTCTTGGCTTTATATATCTTGTGGAAAGGACGAAACACCGACATGGGCACCGTGATTTCCGTTTTAGAGC
TAGAAATAGCAAGTTAAAATAAGGCTAGTCCGTTATCAACTTGAAAAAGTGGCACCGAGTCGGTGCTTTT
TTGTTTTAGAGCTAGAAATAGCAAGTTAAAATAAGGCTAGTCCGTTTTTAGCGCGTGCGCCAATTCTGCA
GACAAATGGCTCTAGAGGTACCCGTTACATAACTTACGGTAAATGGCCCGCCTGGCTGACCGCCCAACGA
CCCCCGCCCATTGACGTCAATAGTAACGCCAATAGGGACTTTCCATTGACGTCAATGGGTGGAGTATTTA
CGGTAAACTGCCCACTTGGCAGTACATCAAGTGTATCATATGCCAAGTACGCCCCCTATTGACGTCAATG
ACGGTAAATGGCCCGCCTGGCATTGTGCCCAGTACATGACCTTATGGGACTTTCCTACTTGGCAGTACAT
CTACGTATTAGTCATCGCTATTACCATGGTCGAGGTGAGCCCCACGTTCTGCTTCACTCTCCCCATCTCC
CCCCCCTCCCCACCCCCAATTTTGTATTTATTTATTTTTTAATTATTTTGTGCAGCGATGGGGGCGGGGG
GGGGGGGGGGGGGGCGCCAGGGGGGGGGGGGGGGGGGGGGGGGGGGGGGGGGGGGGGGGGGGGGGGGGGG
GGGGGGGGCCCAGGGGGGGGGGGGGGGGGGGGGGGTTCTTTTTTTTGGGGGGGGGGGGGGGGGGGGGCCC
ATAAAAAACAAGAGGCGCGCGGGGGGGGGGGGTCGCTGCGCGCTGCCTTCGCCCCGTGCCCCGCTCCGCC
GCCGCCTCGCGCCGCCCGCCCCGGCTCTGACTGACCGCGTTACTCCCACAGGTGAGCGGGCGGGACGGCC
CTTCTCCTCCGGGCTGTAATTAGCTGAGCAAGAGGTAAGGGTTTAAGGGATGGTTGGTTGGTGGGGTATT
AATGTTTAATTACCTGGAGCACCTGCCTGAAATCACTTTTTTTCAGGTTGGACCGGTGCCACCATGGACT
ATAAGGACCACGACGGAGACTACAAGGATCATGATATTGATTACAAAGACGATGACGATAAGATGGCCCC
AAAGAAGAAGCGGAAGGTCGGTATCCACGGAGTCCCAGCAGCCGACAAGAAGTACAGCATCGGCCTGGAC
ATCGGCACCAACTCTGTGGGCTGGGCCGTGATCACCGACGAGTACAAGGTGCCCAGCAAGAAATTCAAGG
TGCTGGGCAACACCGACCGGCACAGCATCAAGAAGAACCTGATCGGAGCCCTGCTGTTCGACAGCGGCGA
AACAGCCGAGGCCACCCGGCTGAAGAGAACCGCCAGAAGAAGATACACCAGACGGAAGAACCGGATCTGC
TATCTGCAAGAGATCTTCAGCAACGAGATGGCCAAGGTGGACGACAGCTTCTTCCACAGACTGGAAGAGT
CCTTCCTGGTGGAAGAGGATAAGAAGCACGAGCGGCACCCCATCTTCGGCAACATCGTGGACGAGGTGGC
CTACCACGAGAAGTACCCCACCATCTACCACCTGAGAAAGAAACTGGTGGACAGCACCGACAAGGCCGAC
CTGCGGCTGATCTATCTGGCCCTGGCCCACATGATCAAGTTCCGGGGCCACTTCCTGATCGAGGGCGACC
TGAACCCCGACAACAGCGACGTGGACAAGCTGTTCATCCAGCTGGTGCAGACCTACAACCAGCTGTTCGA
GGAAAACCCCATCAACGCCAGCGGCGTGGACGCCAAGGCCATCCTGTCTGCCAGACTGAGCAAGAGCAGA
CGGCTGGAAAATCTGATCGCCCAGCTGCCCGGCGAGAAGAAGAATGGCCTGTTCGGAAACCTGATTGCCC
TGAGCCTGGGCCTGACCCCCAACTTCAAGAGCAACTTCGACCTGGCCGAGGATGCCAAACTGCAGCTGAG
CAAGGACACCTACGACGACGACCTGGACAACCTGCTGGCCCAGATCGGCGACCAGTACGCCGACCTGTTT
CTGGCCGCCAAGAACCTGTCCGACGCCATCCTGCTGAGCGACATCCTGAGAGTGAACACCGAGATCACCA
AGGCCCCCCTGAGCGCCTCTATGATCAAGAGATACGACGAGCACCACCAGGACCTGACCCTGCTGAAAGC
TCTCGTGCGGCAGCAGCTGCCTGAGAAGTACAAAGAGATTTTCTTCGACCAGAGCAAGAACGGCTACGCC
GGCTACATTGACGGCGGAGCCAGCCAGGAAGAGTTCTACAAGTTCATCAAGCCCATCCTGGAAAAGATGG
ACGGCACCGAGGAACTGCTCGTGAAGCTGAACAGAGAGGACCTGCTGCGGAAGCAGCGGACCTTCGACAA
CGGCAGCATCCCCCACCAGATCCACCTGGGAGAGCTGCACGCCATTCTGCGGCGGCAGGAAGATTTTTAC
CCATTCCTGAAGGACAACCGGGAAAAGATCGAGAAGATCCTGACCTTCCGCATCCCCTACTACGTGGGCC
CTCTGGCCAGGGGAAACAGCAGATTCGCCTGGATGACCAGAAAGAGCGAGGAAACCATCACCCCCTGGAA
CTTCGAGGAAGTGGTGGACAAGGGCGCTTCCGCCCAGAGCTTCATCGAGCGGATGACCAACTTCGATAAG
AACCTGCCCAACGAGAAGGTGCTGCCCAAGCACAGCCTGCTGTACGAGTACTTCACCGTGTATAACGAGC
TGACCAAAGTGAAATACGTGACCGAGGGAATGAGAAAGCCCGCCTTCCTGAGCGGCGAGCAGAAAAAGGC
CATCGTGGACCTGCTGTTCAAGACCAACCGGAAAGTGACCGTGAAGCAGCTGAAAGAGGACTACTTCAAG
AAAATCGAGTGCTTCGACTCCGTGGAAATCTCCGGCGTGGAAGATCGGTTCAACGCCTCCCTGGGCACAT
ACCACGATCTGCTGAAAATTATCAAGGACAAGGACTTCCTGGACAATGAGGAAAACGAGGACATTCTGGA
AGATATCGTGCTGACCCTGACACTGTTTGAGGACAGAGAGATGATCGAGGAACGGCTGAAAACCTATGCC
CACCTGTTCGACGACAAAGTGATGAAGCAGCTGAAGCGGCGGAGATACACCGGCTGGGGCAGGCTGAGCC
GGAAGCTGATCAACGGCATCCGGGACAAGCAGTCCGGCAAGACAATCCTGGATTTCCTGAAGTCCGACGG
CTTCGCCAACAGAAACTTCATGCAGCTGATCCACGACGACAGCCTGACCTTTAAAGAGGACATCCAGAAA
GCCCAGGTGTCCGGCCAGGGCGATAGCCTGCACGAGCACATTGCCAATCTGGCCGGCAGCCCCGCCATTA
AGAAGGGCATCCTGCAGACAGTGAAGGTGGTGGACGAGCTCGTGAAAGTGATGGGCCGGCACAAGCCCGA
GAACATCGTGATCGAAATGGCCAGAGAGAACCAGACCACCCAGAAGGGACAGAAGAACAGCCGCGAGAGA
ATGAAGCGGATCGAAGAGGGCATCAAAGAGCTGGGCAGCCAGATCCTGAAAGAACACCCCGTGGAAAACA
CCCAGCTGCAGAACGAGAAGCTGTACCTGTACTACCTGCAGAATGGGCGGGATATGTACGTGGACCAGGA
ACTGGACATCAACCGGCTGTCCGACTACGATGTGGACCATATCGTGCCTCAGAGCTTTCTGAAGGACGAC
TCCATCGACAACAAGGTGCTGACCAGAAGCGACAAGAACCGGGGCAAGAGCGACAACGTGCCCTCCGAAG
AGGTCGTGAAGAAGATGAAGAACTACTGGCGGCAGCTGCTGAACGCCAAGCTGATTACCCAGAGAAAGTT
CGACAATCTGACCAAGGCCGAGAGAGGCGGCCTGAGCGAACTGGATAAGGCCGGCTTCATCAAGAGACAG
CTGGTGGAAACCCGGCAGATCACAAAGCACGTGGCACAGATCCTGGACTCCCGGATGAACACTAAGTACG
ACGAGAATGACAAGCTGATCCGGGAAGTGAAAGTGATCACCCTGAAGTCCAAGCTGGTGTCCGATTTCCG
GAAGGATTTCCAGTTTTACAAAGTGCGCGAGATCAACAACTACCACCACGCCCACGACGCCTACCTGAAC
GCCGTCGTGGGAACCGCCCTGATCAAAAAGTACCCTAAGCTGGAAAGCGAGTTCGTGTACGGCGACTACA
AGGTGTACGACGTGCGGAAGATGATCGCCAAGAGCGAGCAGGAAATCGGCAAGGCTACCGCCAAGTACTT
CTTCTACAGCAACATCATGAACTTTTTCAAGACCGAGATTACCCTGGCCAACGGCGAGATCCGGAAGCGG
CCTCTGATCGAGACAAACGGCGAAACCGGGGAGATCGTGTGGGATAAGGGCCGGGATTTTGCCACCGTGC
GGAAAGTGCTGAGCATGCCCCAAGTGAATATCGTGAAAAAGACCGAGGTGCAGACAGGCGGCTTCAGCAA
AGAGTCTATCCTGCCCAAGAGGAACAGCGATAAGCTGATCGCCAGAAAGAAGGACTGGGACCCTAAGAAG
TACGGCGGCTTCGACAGCCCCACCGTGGCCTATTCTGTGCTGGTGGTGGCCAAAGTGGAAAAGGGCAAGT
CCAAGAAACTGAAGAGTGTGAAAGAGCTGCTGGGGATCACCATCATGGAAAGAAGCAGCTTCGAGAAGAA
TCCCATCGACTTTCTGGAAGCCAAGGGCTACAAAGAAGTGAAAAAGGACCTGATCATCAAGCTGCCTAAG
TACTCCCTGTTCGAGCTGGAAAACGGCCGGAAGAGAATGCTGGCCTCTGCCGGCGAACTGCAGAAGGGAA
ACGAACTGGCCCTGCCCTCCAAATATGTGAACTTCCTGTACCTGGCCAGCCACTATGAGAAGCTGAAGGG
CTCCCCCGAGGATAATGAGCAGAAACAGCTGTTTGTGGAACAGCACAAGCACTACCTGGACGAGATCATC
GAGCAGATCAGCGAGTTCTCCAAGAGAGTGATCCTGGCCGACGCTAATCTGGACAAAGTGCTGTCCGCCT
ACAACAAGCACCGGGATAAGCCCATCAGAGAGCAGGCCGAGAATATCATCCACCTGTTTACCCTGACCAA
TCTGGGAGCCCCTGCCGCCTTCAAGTACTTTGACACCACCATCGACCGGAAGAGGTACACCAGCACCAAA
GAGGTGCTGGACGCCACCCTGATCCACCAGAGCATCACCGGCCTGTACGAGACACGGATCGACCTGTCTC
AGCTGGGAGGCGACAAAAGGCCGGCGGCCACGAAAAAGGCCGGCCAGGCAAAAAAGAAAAAGGAATTCGG
CAGTGGAGAGGGCAGAGGAAGTCTGCTAACATGCGGTGACGTCGAGGAGAATCCTGGCCCAATGACCGAG
TACAAGCCCACGGTGCGCCTCGCCACCCGCGACGACGTCCCCAGGGCCGTACGCACCCTCGCCGCCGCGT
TCGCCGACTACCCCGCCACGCGCCACACCGTCGATCCGGACCGCCACATCGAGCGGGTCACCGAGCTGCA
AGAACTCTTCCTCACGCGCGTCGGGCTCGACATCGGCAAGGTGTGGGTCGCGGACGACGGCGCCGCGGTG
GCGGTCTGGACCACGCCGGAGAGCGTCGAAGCGGGGGCGGTGTTCGCCGAGATCGGCCCGCGCATGGCCG
AGTTGAGCGGTTCCCGGCTGGCCGCGCAGCAACAGATGGAAGGCCTCCTGGCGCCGCACCGGCCCAAGGA
GCCCGCGTGGTTCCTGGCCACCGTCGGAGTCTCGCCCGACCACCAGGGCAAGGGTCTGGGCAGCGCCGTC
GTGCTCCCCGGAGTGGAGGCGGCCGAGCGCGCCGGGGTGCCCGCCTTCCTGGAGACCTCCGCGCCCCGCA
ACCTCCCCTTCTACGAGCGGCTCGGCTTCACCGTCACCGCCGACGTCGAGGTGCCCGAAGGACCGCGCAC
CTGGTGCATGACCCGCAAGCCCGGTGCCTGAGAATTCTAACTAGAGCTCGCTGATCAGCCTCGACTGTGC
CTTCTAGTTGCCAGCCATCTGTTGTTTGCCCCTCCCCCGTGCCTTCCTTGACCCTGGAAGGTGCCACTCC
CACTGTCCTTTCCTAATAAAATGAGGAAATTGCATCGCATTGTCTGAGTAGGTGTCATTCTATTCTGGGG
GGTGGGGTGGGGCAGGACAGCAAGGGGGAGGATTGGGAAGAGAATAGCAGGCATGCTGGGGAGCGGCCGC
AGGAACCCCTAGTGATGGAGTTGGCCACTCCCTCTCTGCGCGCTCGCTCGCTCACTGAGGCCGGGCGACC
AAAGGTCGCCCGACGCCCGGGCTTTGCCCGGGCGGCCTCAGTGAGCGAGCGAGCGCGCAGCTGCCTGCAG
GGGCGCCTGATGCGGTATTTTCTCCTTACGCATCTGTGCGGTATTTCACACCGCATA
[95 nt withheld, positions 6638-6732]
T
[46 nt withheld, positions 6734-6779]
C
[141 nt withheld, positions 6781-6921]
CCTTTGACGTTGGAGTCCACGTTCTTT
[37 nt withheld, positions 6949-6985]
ACTCTATCTCGGGCTATTCTTTTGATTTATAAGGGATTTTGCCGATTTCGGTCTATTGGTTAAAAAATGA
GCTGATTTAACAAAAATTTAACGCGAATTTTAACAAAATATTAACGTTTACAATTTTATGGTGCACTCTC
AGTACAATCTGCTCTGATGCCGCATAGTTAAGCCAGCCCCGACACCCGCCAACACCCGCTGACGCGCCCT
GACGGGCTTGTCTGCTCCCGGCATCCGCTTACAGACAAGCTGTGACCGTCTCCGGGAGCTGCATGTGTCA
GAGGTTTTCACCGTCATCACCGAAACGCGCGAGACGAAAGGGCCTCGTGATACGCCTATTTTTATAGGTT
AATGTCATGATAATAATGGTTTCTTAGACGTCAGGTGGCACTTTTCGGGGAAATGTGCGCGGAACCCCTA
TTTGTTTATTTTTCTAAATACATTCAAATATGTATCCGCTCATGAGACAATAACCCTGATAAATGCTTCA
ATAATATTGAAAAAGGAAGAGTATGAGTATTCAACATTTCCGTGTCGCCCTTATTCCCTTTTTTGCGGCA
TTTTGCCTTCCTGTTTTTGCTCACCCAGAAACGCTGGTGAAAGTAAAAGATGCTGAAGATCAGTTGGGTG
CACGAGTGGGTTACATCGAACTGGATCTCAACAGCGGTAAGATCCTTGAGAGTTTTCGCCCCGAAGAACG
TTTTCCAATGATGAGCACTTTTAAAGTTCTGCTATGTGGCGCGGTATTATCCCGTATTGACGCCGGGCAA
GAGCAACTCGGTCGCCGCATACACTATTCTCAGAATGACTTGGTTGAGTACTCACCAGTCACAGAAAAGC
ATCTTACGGATGGCATGACAGTAAGAGAATTATGCAGTGCTGCCATAACCATGAGTGATAACACTGCGGC
CAACTTACTTCTGACAACGATCGGAGGACCGAAGGAGCTAACCGCTTTTTTGCACAACATGGGGGATCAT
GTAACTCGCCTTGATCGTTGGGAACCGGAGCTGAATGAAGCCATACCAAACGACGAGCGTGACACCACGA
TGCCTGTAGCAATGGCAACAACGTTGCGCAAACTATTAACTGGCGAACTACTTACTCTAGCTTCCCGGCA
ACAATTAATAGACTGGATGGAGGCGGATAAAGTTGCAGGACCACTTCTGCGCTCGGCCCTTCCGGCTGGC
TGGTTTATTGCTGATAAATCTGGAGCCGGTGAGCGTGGAAGCCGCGGTATCATTGCAGCACTGGGGCCAG
ATGGTAAGCCCTCCCGTATCGTAGTTATCTACACGACGGGGAGTCAGGCAACTATGGATGAACGAAATAG
ACAGATCGCTGAGATAGGTGCCTCACTGATTAAGCATTGGTAACTGTCAGACCAAGTTTACTCATATATA
CTTTAGATTGATTTAAAACTTCATTTTTAATTTAAAAGGATCTAGGTGAAGATCCTTTTTGATAATCTCA
TGACCAAAATCCCTTAACGTGAGTTTTCGTTCCACTGAGCGTCAGACCCCGTAGAAAAGATCAAAGGATC
TTCTTGAGATCCTTTTTTTCTGCGCGTAATCTGCTGCTTGCAAACAAAAAAACCACCGCTACCAGCGGTG
GTTTGTTTGCCGGATCAAGAGCTACCAACTCTTTTTCCGAAGGTAACTGGCTTCAGCAGAGCGCAGATAC
CAAATACTGTTCTTCTAGTGTAGCCGTAGTTAGGCCACCACTTCAAGAACTCTGTAGCACCGCCTACATA
CCTCGCTCTGCTAATCCTGTTACCAGTGGCTGCTGCCAGTGGCGATAAGTCGTGTCTTACCGGGTTGGAC
TCAAGACGATAGTTACCGGATAAGGCGCAGCGGTCGGGCTGAACGGGGGGTTCGTGCACACAGCCCAGCT
TGGAGCGAACGACCTACACCGAACTGAGATACCTACAGCGTGAGCTATGAGAAAGCGCCACGCTTCCCGA
AGGGAGAAAGGCGGACAGGTATCCGGTAAGCGGCAGGGTCGGAACAGGAGAGCGCACGAGGGAGCTTCCA
GGGGGAAACGCCTGGTATCTTTATAGTCCTGTCGGGTTTCGCCACCTCTGACTTGAGCGTCGATTTTTGT
GATGCTCGTCAGGGGGGCGGAGCCTATGGAAAAACGCCAGCAACGCGGCCTTTTTACGGTTCCTGGCCTT
TTGCTGGCCTTTTGCTCACATGT
